>Addgene plasmid #107920 | pMEL14 | addgene full sequence | sequence record 208528 | Addgene NGS Result
ACAGCAACACGCAGATATAGGTGCGACGTGAACAGTGAGCTGTATGTGCGCAGCTCGCGTTGCATTTTCG
GAAGCGCTCGTTTTCGGAAACGCTTTGAAGTTCCTATTCCGAAGTTCCTATTCTCTAGAAAGTATAGGAA
CTTCAGAGCGCTTTTGAAAACCAAAAGCGCTCTGAAGACGCACTTTCAAAAAACCAAAAACGCACCGGAC
TGTAACGAGCTACTAAAATATTGCGAATACCGCTTCCACAAACATTGCTCAAAAGTATCTCTTTGCTATA
TATCTCTGTGCTATATCCCTATATAACCTACCCATCCACCTTTCGCTCCTTGAACTTGCATCTAAACTCG
ACCTCTACATTTTTTATGTTTATCTCTAGTATTACTCTTTAGACAAAAAAATTGTAGTAAGAACTATTCA
TAGAGTGAATCGAAAACAATACGAAAATGTAAACATTTCCTATACGTAGTATATAGAGACAAAATAGAAG
AAACCGTTCATAATTTTCTGACCAATGAAGAATCATCAACGCTATCACTTTCTGTTCACAAAGTATGCGC
AATCCACATCGGTATAGAATATAATCGGGGATGCCTTTATCTTGAAAAAATGCACCCGCAGCTTCGCTAG
TAATCAGTAAACGCGGGAAGTGGAGTCAGGCTTTTTTTATGGAAGAGAAAATAGACACCAAAGTAGCCTT
CTTCTAACCTTAACGGACCTACAGTGCAAAAAGTTATCAAGAGACTGCATTATAGAGCGCACAAAGGAGA
AAAAAAGTAATCTAAGATGCTTTGTTAGAAAAATAGCGCTCTCGGGATGCATTTTTGTAGAACAAAAAAG
AAGTATAGATTCTTTGTTGGTAAAATAGCGCTCTCGCGTTGCATTTCTGTTCTGTAAAAATGCAGCTCAG
ATTCTTTGTTTGAAAAATTAGCGCTCTCGCGTTGCATTTTTGTTTTACAAAAATGAAGCACAGATTCTTC
GTTGGTAAAATAGCGCTTTCGCGTTGCATTTCTGTTCTGTAAAAATGCAGCTCAGATTCTTTGTTTGAAA
AATTAGCGCTCTCGCGTTGCATTTTTGTTCTACAAAATGAAGCACAGATGCTTCGTTCAGGTGGCACTTT
TCGGGGAAATGTGCGCGGAACCCCTATTTGTTTATTTTTCTAAATACATTCAAATATGTATCCGCTCATG
AGACAATAACCCTGATAAATGCTTCAATAATATTGAAAAAGGAAGAGTATGAGTATTCAACATTTCCGTG
TCGCCCTTATTCCCTTTTTTGCGGCATTTTGCCTTCCTGTTTTTGCTCACCCAGAAACGCTGGTGAAAGT
AAAAGATGCTGAAGATCAGTTGGGTGCACGAGTGGGTTACATCGAACTGGATCTCAACAGCGGTAAGATC
CTTGAGAGTTTTCGCCCCGAAGAACGTTTTCCAATGATGAGCACTTTTAAAGTTCTGCTATGTGGCGCGG
TATTATCCCGTATTGACGCCGGGCAAGAGCAACTCGGTCGCCGCATACACTATTCTCAGAATGACTTGGT
TGAGTACTCACCAGTCACAGAAAAGCATCTTACGGATGGCATGACAGTAAGAGAATTATGCAGTGCTGCC
ATAACCATGAGTGATAACACTGCGGCCAACTTACTTCTGACAACGATCGGAGGACCGAAGGAGCTAACCG
CTTTTTTGCACAACATGGGGGATCATGTAACTCGCCTTGATCGTTGGGAACCGGAGCTGAATGAAGCCAT
ACCAAACGACGAGCGTGACACCACGATGCCTGTAGCAATGGCAACAACGTTGCGCAAACTATTAACTGGC
GAACTACTTACTCTAGCTTCCCGGCAACAATTAATAGACTGGATGGAGGCGGATAAAGTTGCAGGACCAC
TTCTGCGCTCGGCCCTTCCGGCTGGCTGGTTTATTGCTGATAAATCTGGAGCCGGTGAGCGTGGGTCTCG
CGGTATCATTGCAGCACTGGGGCCAGATGGTAAGCCCTCCCGTATCGTAGTTATCTACACGACGGGGAGT
CAGGCAACTATGGATGAACGAAATAGACAGATCGCTGAGATAGGTGCCTCACTGATTAAGCATTGGTAAC
TGTCAGACCAAGTTTACTCATATATACTTTAGATTGATTTAAAACTTCATTTTTAATTTAAAAGGATCTA
GGTGAAGATCCTTTTTGATAATCTCATGACCAAAATCCCTTAACGTGAGTTTTCGTTCCACTGAGCGTCA
GACCCCGTAGAAAAGATCAAAGGATCTTCTTGAGATCCTTTTTTTCTGCGCGTAATCTGCTGCTTGCAAA
CAAAAAAACCACCGCTACCAGCGGTGGTTTGTTTGCCGGATCAAGAGCTACCAACTCTTTTTCCGAAGGT
AACTGGCTTCAGCAGAGCGCAGATACCAAATACTGTTCTTCTAGTGTAGCCGTAGTTAGGCCACCACTTC
AAGAACTCTGTAGCACCGCCTACATACCTCGCTCTGCTAATCCTGTTACCAGTGGCTGCTGCCAGTGGCG
ATAAGTCGTGTCTTACCGGGTTGGACTCAAGACGATAGTTACCGGATAAGGCGCAGCGGTCGGGCTGAAC
GGGGGGTTCGTGCACACAGCCCAGCTTGGAGCGAACGACCTACACCGAACTGAGATACCTACAGCGTGAG
CTATGAGAAAGCGCCACGCTTCCCGAAGGGAGAAAGGCGGACAGGTATCCGGTAAGCGGCAGGGTCGGAA
CAGGAGAGCGCACGAGGGAGCTTCCAGGGGGAAACGCCTGGTATCTTTATAGTCCTGTCGGGTTTCGCCA
CCTCTGACTTGAGCGTCGATTTTTGTGATGCTCGTCAGGGGGGCGGAGCCTATGGAAAAACGCCAGCAAC
GCGGCCTTTTTACGGTTCCTGGCCTTTTGCTGGCCTTTTGCTCACATGTTCTTTCCTGCGTTATCCCCTG
ATTCTGTGGATAACCGTATTACCGCCTTTGAGTGAGCTGATACCGCTCGCCGCAGCCGAACGACCGAGCG
CAGCGAGTCAGTGAGCGAGGAAGCGGAAGAGCGCCCAATACGCAAACCGCCTCTCCCCGCGCGTTGGCCG
ATTCATTAATGCAGCTGGCACGACAGGTTTCCCGACTGGAAAGCGGGCAGTGAGCGCAACGCAATTAATG
TGAGTTAGCTCACTCATTAGGCACCCCAGGCTTTACACTTTATGCTTCCGGCTCGTATGTTGTGTGGAAT
TGTGAGCGGATAACAATTTCACACAGGAAACAGCTATGACCATGATTACGCCAAGCGCGCAATTAACCCT
CACTAAAGGGAACAAAAGCTGGAGCTTCTTTGAAAAGATAATGTATGATTATGCTTTCACTCATATTTAT
ACAGAAACTTGATGTTTTCTTTCGAGTATATACAAGGTGATTACATGTACGTTTGAAGTACAACTCTAGA
TTTTGTAGTGCCCTCTTGGGCTAGCGGTAAAGGTGCGCATTTTTTCACACCCTACAATGTTCTGTTCAAA
AGATTTTGGTCAAACGCTGTAGAAGTGAAAGTTGGTGCGCATGTTTCGGCGTTCGAAACTTCTCCGCAGT
GAAAGATAAATGATCGATACGTTCTCTATGGAGGAGTTTTAGAGCTAGAAATAGCAAGTTAAAATAAGGC
TAGTCCGTTATCAACTTGAAAAAGTGGCACCGAGTCGGTGGTGCTTTTTTTGTTTTTTATGTCTTCGAGT
CATGTAATTAGTTATGTCACGCTTACGTTCACGCCCTCCCCCCACATCCGCTCTAACCGAAAAGGAAGGA
GTTAGACAACCTGAAGTCTAGGTCCCTATTTATTTTTTTATAGTTATGTTAGTATTAAGAACGTTATTTA
TATTTCAAATTTTTCTTTTTTTTCTGTACAGACGCGTGTACGCATGTAACATTATACTGAAAACCTTGCT
TGAGAAGGTTTTGGGACGCTCGAAGGCTTTAATTTGCGGCCGGTACCCAATTCGCCCTATAGTGAGTCGT
ATTACGCGCGCTCACTGGCCGTCGTTTTACAACGTCGTGACTGGGAAAACCCTGGCGTTACCCAACTTAA
TCGCCTTGCAGCACATCCCCCTTTCGCCAGCTGGCGTAATAGCGAAGAGGCCCGCACCGATCGCCCTTCC
CAACAGTTGCGCAGCCTGAATGGCGAATGG
[124 nt withheld, positions 4161-4284]
C
[91 nt withheld, positions 4286-4376]
AGGGTGATGGTTCACGTAGTGGGCCGTTGAACATTCTTAGGCTGGTCGAATCATTTAGACACGGGCATCG
TCCTCTCGAAAGGTGGCATAGGCCACTAGTGGATCTGATATCACCTAATAACTTCGTATAGCATACATTA
TACGAAGTTATATTAAGGGTTCTCGAGAGCTCGCTGTGAAGATCCCAGCAAAGGCTTACAAAGTGTTATC
TCTTTTGAGACTTGTTGAGTTGAACACTGGTGTTTTCATCAAACTTACCAAGGACGTGTACCCATTGTTG
AAACTTGTATCACCATATATTGTTATCGGACAACCTTCACTTGCATCTATCCGTTCTTTAATCCAAAAGA
GATCTAGAATAATGTGGCAAAGGCCAGAAGATAAAGAACCAAAAGAGATAATCTTGAATGACAACAATAT
CGTTGAAGAGAAATTAGGTGATGAAGGTGTCATTTGTATCGAGGATATCATCCATGAGATTTCGACGTTG
GGCGAAAATTTCTCGAAATGTACTTTCTTCCTATTACCATTCAAATTGAACAGAGAAGTCAGTGGATTCG
GTGCCATCTCCCGTTTGAATAAACTGAAAATGCGCGAACAAAACAAGAAGACTCGTCAAATTTCAAACGC
TGCCACGGCTCCAGTTATCCAAGTAGATATCGACTCAATGATTTCCAAGTTGAATTGATTAACTATAAAA
GGAAAATATCTGTACAATAGACATCGGGCTCCCATTGGCCCTACCCACATATGTAGAAATACATTACTCT
ATTCACTACTGCATTTAGTTATGTTTAACATTTGATATAGCAGACGCTACCGCCAGGCACAATATATTCC
CCTTCCCTCTTGCCATTCGCTGTACTTGTGGTAGATTCCAATTCAGCGCAGTCACGTGCTAGTAATCACC
GCATTTTTTTCTTTTCCTTTCAGGCTAAAACCGGTTCCGGGCCTGATCCCTGCACTCATTTTCTAACGGA
AAACCTTCAGAAGCATAACTACCCATTCCAGTTTAGAGTCATGACAGGTTCAACATCAGATGCTTCATAT
ACTTTTATATATTGAATTATATAAATATATCTATGTACTCTAAGTAAGTACATCTGCTTTAACGCATTCC
TACATTTGCTTCGATTTATTTTTATTGTTGATACCTATTTGAAGAAGTAAAAAGTATCCCACACTACACA
GATTATACCATGTCTAAGAATATCGTTGTCCTACCGGGTGATCACGTCGGTAAAGAAGTTACTGACGAAG
CTATTAAGGTCTTGAATGCCATTGCTGAAGTCCGTCCAGAAATTAAGTTCAATTTCCAACATCACTTGAT
CGGGGGTGCTGCCATCGATGCCACTGGCACTCCTTTACCAGATGAAGCTCTAGAAGCCTCTAAGAAAGCC
GATGCTGTCTTACTAGGTGCTGTTGGTGGTCCAAAATGGGGTACGGGCGCAGTTAGACCAGAACAAGGTC
TATTGAAGATCAGAAAGGAATTGGGTCTATACGCCAACTTGAGACCATGTAACTTTGCTTCTGATTCTTT
ACTAGATCTTTCTCCTTTGAAGCCTGAATATGCAAAGGGTACCGATTTCGTCGTCGTTAGAGAATTGGTT
GGTGGTATCTACTTTGGTGAAAGAAAAGAAGATGAAGGTGACGGAGTTGCTTGGGACTCTGAGAAATACA
GTGTTCCTGAAGTTCAAAGAATTACAAGAATGGCTGCTTTCTTGGCATTGCAACAAAACCCACCATTACC
AATCTGGTCTCTTGACAAGGCTAACGTGCTTGCCTCTTCCAGATTGTGGAGAAAGACTGTTGAAGAAACC
ATCAAGACTGAGTTCCCACAATTAACTGTTCAGCACCAATTGATCGACTCTGCTGCTATGATTTTGGTTA
AATCACCAACTAAGCTAAACGGTGTTGTTATTACCAACAACATGTTTGGTGATATTATCTCCGATGAAGC
CTCTGTTATTCCAGGTTCTTTGGGTTTATTACCTTCTGCATCTCTAGCTTCCCTACCTGACACTAACAAG
GCATTCGGTTTGTACGAACCATGTCATGGTTCTGCCCCAGATTTACCAGCAAACAAGGTTAACCCAATTG
CTACCATCTTATCTGCAGCTATGATGTTGAAGTTATCCTTGGATTTGGTTGAAGAAGGTAGGGCTCTTGA
AGAAGCTGTTAGAAATGTCTTGGATGCAGGTGTCAGAACCGGTGACCTTGGTGGTTCTAACTCTACCACT
GAGGTTGGCGATGCTATCGCCAAGGCTGTCAAGGAAATCTTGGCTTAAAGAGTCTTTTGTAACGACCCCG
TCTCCACCAACTTGGTATGCTTGAAATCTCAAGGCCATTACACATTCAGTTATGTGAACGAAAGGTCTTT
ATTTAACGTAGCATAAACTAAATAATACAGGTTCCGGTTAGCCTGCGGATCTCTAGACCTAATAACTTCG
TATAGCATACATTATACGAAGTTATATTAAGGGTTGTCGACCTGCAGCGTACGAAGGTGCCTATTGATGA
TCTGGCGGAATGTCTGCCGTGCCATAGCCATGCCTTCACATATAGT
Features (pLannotate 1.2.2; 20 found; start..end, strand, type, name):
    125..1107    +  rep_origin     2μ ori: yeast 2μ plasmid origin of replication
   1134..1238    +  promoter       AmpR promoter: bla
   1239..2099    +  CDS            AmpR: β-lactamase; bla; confers resistance to ampicillin, carbenicillin, and related antibiotics
   2270..2858    +  rep_origin     ori: high-copy-number ColE1/pMB1/pBR322/pUC origin of replication
   3041..3133    +  CDS            lacI (fragment): lac repressor; lacI; The lac repressor binds to the lac operator to inhibit transcription in E. coli. This inhibition can be relieved by adding lactose or isopropyl-β-D-thiogalactopyranoside (IPTG).
   3146..3167    +  protein_bind   CAP binding site: CAP binding activates transcription in the presence of cAMP. E. coli catabolite activator protein
   3182..3212    +  promoter       lac promoter: promoter for the E. coli lac operon
   3220..3236    +  protein_bind   lac operator: The lac repressor binds to the lac operator to inhibit transcription in E. coli. This inhibition can be relieved by adding lactose or isopropyl-β-D-thiogalactopyranoside (IPTG). lac repressor encoded by lacI
   3281..3299    +  promoter       T3 promoter: promoter for bacteriophage T3 RNA polymerase
   3317..3585    +  promoter       SNR52 promoter: promoter for the S. cerevisiae small nucleolar RNA gene SNR52
   3606..3680    +  misc_RNA       gRNA scaffold: guide RNA scaffold for the Streptococcus pyogenes CRISPR/Cas9 system
   3685..3704    +  terminator     SUP4 terminator: transcription terminator for the S. cerevisiae SUP4 tRNA gene
   3756..3945    +  terminator     CYC1 terminator: S. cerevisiae CYC1; transcription terminator for CYC1
   3976..3994    -  promoter       T7 promoter: promoter for bacteriophage T7 RNA polymerase
   4002..4157    +  CDS            lacZα (fragment): LacZα fragment of β-galactosidase; lacZ fragment
   4161..4401    +  rep_origin     f1 ori (fragment) (sequence partly withheld): f1 bacteriophage origin of replication; arrow indicates direction of (+) strand synthesis
   4494..4527    +  protein_bind   loxP: Cre-mediated recombination occurs in the 8-bp core sequence (GCATACAT). Cre recombinase
   4510..5061    +  CDS            RLP7 (fragment): RLP7_YEAST - Also known as RPL7. Experimental evidence at protein level: Swiss-Prot protein existence level 1. Involved in the biogenesis of the 60S ribosomal subunit. May act as a specificity factor that binds precursor rRNAs and tethers the enzymes that carry out the early 5' to 3' exonucleolytic reactions that generate the mature rRNAs. From Saccharomyces cerevisiae (strain ATCC 204508 / S288c) (Baker's yeast).
   5582..6661    +  CDS            LEU2: LEU3_YEAST - Experimental evidence at protein level: Swiss-Prot protein existence level 1. Catalyzes the oxidation of 3-carboxy-2-hydroxy-4- methylpentanoate (3-isopropylmalate) to 3-carboxy-4-methyl-2- oxopentanoate. The product decarboxylates to 4-methyl-2 oxopentanoate. From Saccharomyces cerevisiae (strain ATCC 204508 / S288c) (Baker's yeast).
   6818..6851    +  protein_bind   loxP: Cre-mediated recombination occurs in the 8-bp core sequence (GCATACAT). Cre recombinase
