[The description below was written by a language model from this plasmid's Addgene catalogue record and pLannotate feature annotations shown in this document.]
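Description:
pMEL14 is a yeast/E. coli shuttle vector of about 6.9 kb for expressing a Cas9-programming guide RNA in Saccharomyces cerevisiae. It derives from the p426-SNR52p-gRNA.CAN1.Y-SUP4t backbone. In bacteria it is maintained at high copy through a ColE1/pUC-type origin and selected with ampicillin via the β-lactamase gene. In yeast it replicates episomally from the 2μ origin and is selected by leucine prototrophy through LEU2. The LEU2 coding sequence lies between two directly oriented loxP sites, so the marker came from a loxP-flanked cassette and could in principle be excised by Cre. The annotated RLP7 fragment inside this region overlaps the first loxP site and may be an incidental annotation hit or sequence carried along with the cassette; the record does not explain it.

The payload is a single guide RNA cassette. The SNR52 small nucleolar RNA promoter drives a 20-nt spacer, gRNA-CAN1.Y, fused to the Streptococcus pyogenes gRNA scaffold, and transcription ends at the SUP4 tRNA terminator. A CYC1 terminator lies just downstream. The spacer is not annotated separately, but the gap between promoter and scaffold matches its recorded size. Remnants of the parental cloning region surround the cassette: the lac promoter and operator, T3 and T7 promoters, and fragments of lacZα, lacI and the f1 origin.

No Cas9 gene is present, so the nuclease must be supplied by the host strain or another construct. The plasmid serves as a template into which a new spacer of choice is cloned, with Gibson assembly as the recorded cloning method, for CRISPR/Cas9 genome editing in yeast. The LEU2 marker allows it to be combined with plasmids carrying other markers when several modifications are introduced.
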