Addgene plasmid #107920: pMEL14
Purpose: LEU2 based Yeast/E.coli shuttle vector designed to clone and express Cas9 programming spacer
Depositing lab: Jean-Marc Daran. Depositing organization: Delft University of Technology. Publication: CRISPR/Cas9: a molecular Swiss army knife for simultaneous introduction of multiple genetic modifications in Saccharomyces cerevisiae. Mans R, van Rossum HM, Wijsman M, Backx A, Kuijpers NG, van den Broek M, Daran-Lapujade P, Pronk JT, van Maris AJ, Daran JM. FEMS Yeast Res. 2015 Mar;15(2). pii: fov004. doi: 10.1093/femsyr/fov004. Epub 2015 Mar 4. PubMed 25743786.
Backbone
  Vector backbone: p426-SNR52p-gRNA.CAN1.Y-SUP4t
  Backbone manufacturer: George Church (Addgene plasmid # 43803)
  Backbone size w/o insert (bp): 6945
  Vector type: Yeast Expression, CRISPR
  Selectable markers: LEU2
Growth in bacteria
  Bacterial resistance: Ampicillin, 100 μg/mL
  Growth temperature: 37°C
  Growth strain: DH5alpha
  Copy number: High Copy
Gene/Insert
  Gene/Insert name: gRNA-CAN1.Y
  gRNA/shRNA sequence: GATACGTTCTCTATGGAGGA
  Species: S. cerevisiae (budding yeast)
  Insert size (bp): 20
  Cloning method: Gibson Cloning
Terms and licenses: Academic/Nonprofit Terms; Industry Terms: Not Available to Industry
How to cite: pMEL14 was a gift from Jean-Marc Daran (Addgene plasmid # 107920 ; http://n2t.net/addgene:107920 ; RRID:Addgene_107920)
